Addgene plasmid #65672: pYNL-N1_3xNLS
Purpose: Expresses NLS-YNL in mammalian cells
Depositing lab: Yasushi Okada. Depositing organization: RIKEN Quantitative Biology Center (QBiC). Publication: Expanded palette of Nano-lanterns for real-time multicolor luminescence imaging. Takai A, Nakano M, Saito K, Haruno R, Watanabe TM, Ohyanagi T, Jin T, Okada Y, Nagai T. Proc Natl Acad Sci U S A. 2015 Apr 7;112(14):4352-6. doi: 10.1073/pnas.1418468112. Epub 2015 Mar 23. PubMed 25831507.
Backbone
  Vector backbone: pYNL-N1
  Backbone manufacturer: Addgene #64303
  Backbone size w/o insert (bp): 5600
  Total vector size (bp): 5700
  Vector type: Mammalian Expression, Luciferase
  Selectable markers: Neomycin (select with G418)
Growth in bacteria
  Bacterial resistance: Kanamycin, 50 μg/mL
  Growth temperature: 37°C
  Growth strain: DH5alpha
  Copy number: High Copy
Gene/Insert
  Gene/Insert name: three copies of SV40 nuclear localization signal (alt name: 3xNLS)
  Species: Synthetic
  Insert size (bp): 100
  Promoter: CMV
  Cloning method: Restriction Enzyme; 5′ cloning site NheI (not destroyed); 3′ cloning site BamHI (not destroyed)
  Sequencing primers: 5′ CMV Forward; 3′ EGFP-N
Resource information
  A portion of this plasmid was derived from a plasmid made by: Nano-lantern/pcDNA3 (gifted from Dr Takeharu Nagai)
Terms and licenses: Academic/Nonprofit Terms; Industry Terms: Not Available to Industry
How to cite: pYNL-N1_3xNLS was a gift from Yasushi Okada (Addgene plasmid # 65672 ; http://n2t.net/addgene:65672 ; RRID:Addgene_65672)
