[The description below was written by a language model from this plasmid's Addgene catalogue record and pLannotate feature annotations shown in this document.]
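Description:
pYNL-N1_3xNLS is a mammalian expression plasmid of about 5.7 kb, built on the pYNL-N1 backbone, an N1-style vector in which sequences cloned upstream become N-terminal fusions to the reporter. It is propagated in E. coli as a high-copy plasmid from a ColE1/pUC-type origin and also carries an f1 phage origin. A single Tn5 aminoglycoside phosphotransferase gene (NeoR/KanR) provides both selections. A bacterial bla-type promoter drives it for kanamycin resistance in bacteria, and the SV40 enhancer/early promoter drives it for G418 selection in mammalian cells, with an HSV TK polyadenylation signal downstream. Short annotated fragments of ble, SV40 large T antigen and the bGH poly(A) signal appear to be backbone remnants rather than functional elements.

The expression cassette uses the human CMV immediate early enhancer and promoter and ends in an SV40 poly(A) signal. The roughly 100 bp synthetic insert, cloned between NheI and BamHI, encodes three tandem copies of the SV40 large T antigen nuclear localization signal. These sit directly upstream of the yellow Nano-lantern (YNL) coding region, which the feature table resolves as an mVenus-type yellow fluorescent protein joined to Renilla luciferase. In Nano-lantern designs, energy from luciferase oxidation of its coelenterazine substrate is transferred non-radiatively to the fused fluorescent protein, giving brighter, colour-shifted luminescence. The triple NLS directs this chimeric reporter to the nucleus. The plasmid therefore serves as a nuclear marker for luminescence imaging in mammalian cells without excitation light, including multicolour imaging alongside other Nano-lantern colour variants.
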