Features (pLannotate 1.2.2; 17 found; start..end, strand, type, name):
     61..364     +  enhancer       CMV enhancer: human cytomegalovirus immediate early enhancer
    365..568     +  promoter       CMV promoter: human cytomegalovirus (CMV) immediate early promoter
    610..629     +  CDS            SV40 NLS (fragment): nuclear localization signal of SV40 (simian virus 40) large T antigen
    634..653     +  CDS            SV40 NLS (fragment): nuclear localization signal of SV40 (simian virus 40) large T antigen
    658..677     +  CDS            SV40 NLS (fragment): nuclear localization signal of SV40 (simian virus 40) large T antigen
    709..1401    +  CDS            mVenus: mVenus is a basic (constitutively fluorescent) yellow fluorescent protein published in 2006, derived from Aequorea victoria. It is reported to be a rapidly-maturing monomer with moderate acid sensitivity.
   1399..2325    +  CDS            LUCI_RENRE: Experimental evidence at protein level: Swiss-Prot protein existence level 1. Upon binding the substrate, the enzyme catalyzes an oxygenation, producing a very short-lived hydroperoxide that cyclizes into a dioxetanone structure, which collapses, releasing a CO(2) molecule. The spontaneous breakdown of the dioxetanone releases the energy (about 50 kcal/mole) that is necessary to generate the excited state of the coelenteramide product, which is the singlet form of the monoanion. In vivo the product undergoes the process of nonradiative energy transfer to an accessory protein, a green fluoresce
   2344..2427    +  CDS            large T antigen (fragment): large T antigen from SV40 (simian virus 40)
   2450..2571    +  polyA_signal   SV40 poly(A) signal: SV40 polyadenylation signal
   2605..3033    -  rep_origin     f1 ori (sequence partly withheld): f1 bacteriophage origin of replication; arrow indicates direction of (+) strand synthesis
   3060..3164    +  promoter       AmpR promoter: bla
   3166..3523    +  promoter       SV40 promoter: SV40 enhancer and early promoter
   3558..4352    +  CDS            NeoR/KanR: aminoglycoside phosphotransferase from Tn5; aph(3')-II (or nptII); confers resistance to neomycin, kanamycin, and G418 (Geneticin®)
   4373..4525    +  CDS            ble (fragment): BLE_KLEPN - Experimental evidence at protein level: Swiss-Prot protein existence level 1. Binding protein with a strong affinity to the bleomycin family of antibiotics. Binds to CL990; an antimitotic-antibiotic compound. From Klebsiella pneumoniae.
   4584..4631    +  polyA_signal   HSV TK poly(A) signal: herpes simplex virus thymidine kinase polyadenylation signal (Cole and Stacy, 1985)
   4722..4738    -  polyA_signal   bGH poly(A) signal (fragment): bovine growth hormone polyadenylation signal
   4960..5548    +  rep_origin     ori: high-copy-number ColE1/pMB1/pBR322/pUC origin of replication
>Addgene plasmid #65672 | pYNL-N1_3xNLS | depositor full sequence | sequence record 111643 | pYNL-N1_3xNLS sequence 5662 bps
TAGTTATTAATAGTAATCAATTACGGGGTCATTAGTTCATAGCCCATATATGGAGTTCCGCGTTACATAA
CTTACGGTAAATGGCCCGCCTGGCTGACCGCCCAACGACCCCCGCCCATTGACGTCAATAATGACGTATG
TTCCCATAGTAACGCCAATAGGGACTTTCCATTGACGTCAATGGGTGGAGTATTTACGGTAAACTGCCCA
CTTGGCAGTACATCAAGTGTATCATATGCCAAGTACGCCCCCTATTGACGTCAATGACGGTAAATGGCCC
GCCTGGCATTATGCCCAGTACATGACCTTATGGGACTTTCCTACTTGGCAGTACATCTACGTATTAGTCA
TCGCTATTACCATGGTGATGCGGTTTTGGCAGTACATCAATGGGCGTGGATAGCGGTTTGACTCACGGGG
ATTTCCAAGTCTCCACCCCATTGACGTCAATGGGAGTTTGTTTTGGCACCAAAATCAACGGGACTTTCCA
AAATGTCGTAACAACTCCGCCCCATTGACGCAAATGGGCGGTAGGCGTGTACGGTGGGAGGTCTATATAA
GCAGAGCTGGTTTAGTGAACCGTCAGATCCGCTAGCCACCATGCTGGTACCAAAAAAGAAGAGAAAGGTT
GTACCAAAAAAGAAGAGAAAGGTTGTACCAAAAAAGAAGAGAAAGGTTTTCGAAGGGCCGGATCCACCGG
TCGCCACCATGGTGAGCAAGGGCGAGGAGCTGTTCACCGGGGTGGTGCCCATCCTGGTCGAGCTGGACGG
CGACGTAAACGGCCACAAGTTCAGCGTGTCCGGCGAGGGCGAGGGCGATGCCACCTACGGCAAGCTGACC
CTGAAGCTGATCTGCACCACCGGCAAGCTGCCCGTGCCCTGGCCCACCCTCGTGACCACCCTGGGCTACG
GCCTGCAGTGCTTCGCCCGCTACCCCGACCACATGAAGCAGCACGACTTCTTCAAGTCCGCCATGCCCGA
AGGCTACGTCCAGGAGCGCACCATCTTCTTCAAGGACGACGGCAACTACAAGACCCGCGCCGAGGTGAAG
TTCGAGGGCGACACCCTGGTGAACCGCATCGAGCTGAAGGGCATCGACTTCAAGGAGGACGGCAACATCC
TGGGGCACAAGCTGGAGTACAACTACAACAGCCACAACGTCTATATCACCGCCGACAAGCAGAAGAACGG
CATCAAGGCCAACTTCAAGATCCGCCACAACATCGAGGACGGCGGCGTGCAGCTCGCCGACCACTACCAG
CAGAACACCCCCATCGGCGACGGCCCCGTGCTGCTGCCCGACAACCACTACCTGAGCTACCAGTCCAAGC
TGAGCAAAGACCCCAACGAGAAGCGCGATCACATGGTCCTGCTGGAGTTCGTGACCGCCGCCGGGGGTAC
CAAGGTGTACGACCCCGAGCAGAGGAAGAGGATGATCACCGGCCCCCAGTGGTGGGCCAGGTGCAAGCAG
ATGAACGTGCTGGACAGCTTCATCAACTACTACGACAGCGAGAAGCACGCCGAGAACGCCGTGATCTTCC
TGCACGGCAACGCCACTAGCAGCTACCTGTGGAGGCACGTGGTGCCCCACATCGAGCCCGTGGCCAGGTG
CATCATCCCCGATCTGATCGGCATGGGCAAGAGCGGCAAGAGCGGCAACGGCAGCTACAGGCTGCTGGAC
CACTACAAGTACCTGACCGCCTGGTTCGAGCTTCTGAACCTGCCCAAGAAGATCATCTTCGTGGGCCACG
ACTGGGGCGCCGCCCTGGCCTTCCACTACGCCTACGAGCACCAGGACAGGATCAAGGCCATCGTGCACAT
GGAGAGCGTGGTGGACGTGATCGAGAGCTGGGACGAGTGGCCAGACATCGAGGAGGACATCGCCCTGATC
AAGAGCGAGGAGGGCGAGAAGATGGTGCTGGAGAACAACTTCTTCGTGGAGACCGTGCTGCCCAGCAAGA
TCATGAGAAAGCTGGAGCCCGAGGAGTTCGCCGCCTACCTGGAGCCCTTCAAGGAGAAGGGCGAGGTGAG
AAGACCCACCCTGAGCTGGCCCAGAGAGATCCCCCTGGTGAAGGGCGGCAAGCCCGACGTGGTGCAGATC
GTGAGAAACTACAACGCCTACCTGAGAGCCAGCGACGACCTGCCCAAGCTGTTCATCGAGGGCGACCCCG
GCTTCTTCAGCAACGCCATCGTGGAGGGCGCCAAGAAGTTCCCCAACACCGAGTTCGTGAAGGTGAAGGG
CCTGCACTTCCTCCAGGAGGACGCCCCCGACGAGATGGGCAAGTACATCAAGAGCTTCGTGGAGAGAGTG
CTGAAGAACGAGCAGTAGGCGGCCGCGACTCTAGATCATAATCAGCCATACCACATTTGTAGAGGTTTTA
CTTGCTTTAAAAAACCTCCCACACCTCCCCCTGAACCTGAAACATAAAATGAATGCAATTGTTGTTGTTA
ACTTGTTTATTGCAGCTTATAATGGTTACAAATAAAGCAATAGCATCACAAATTTCACAAATAAAGCATT
TTTTTCACTGCATTCTAGTTGTGGTTTGTCCAAACTCATCAATGTATCTTAAGGCGTAAATTGTAAGCGT
TAATATTTTGTTAAAATTCGCGTTAAATTTTTGTTAAATCAGCTCATTTTTTAACCAATAGGCCGAAATC
GGCAAAATCCCTTATAAATCAAAAGAATAGACCGAGATAGGGT
[37 nt withheld, positions 2704-2740]
AAAGAACGTGGACTCCAACGTCAAAGG
[49 nt withheld, positions 2768-2816]
T
[91 nt withheld, positions 2818-2908]
G
[124 nt withheld, positions 2910-3033]
CAGGTGGCACTTTTCGGGGAAATGTGCGCGGAACCCCTATTTGTTTATTTTTCTAAATACATTCAAATAT
GTATCCGCTCATGAGACAATAACCCTGATAAATGCTTCAATAATATTGAAAAAGGAAGAGTCCTGAGGCG
GAAAGAACCAGCTGTGGAATGTGTGTCAGTTAGGGTGTGGAAAGTCCCCAGGCTCCCCAGCAGGCAGAAG
TATGCAAAGCATGCATCTCAATTAGTCAGCAACCAGGTGTGGAAAGTCCCCAGGCTCCCCAGCAGGCAGA
AGTATGCAAAGCATGCATCTCAATTAGTCAGCAACCATAGTCCCGCCCCTAACTCCGCCCATCCCGCCCC
TAACTCCGCCCAGTTCCGCCCATTCTCCGCCCCATGGCTGACTAATTTTTTTTATTTATGCAGAGGCCGA
GGCCGCCTCGGCCTCTGAGCTATTCCAGAAGTAGTGAGGAGGCTTTTTTGGAGGCCTAGGCTTTTGCAAA
GATCGATCAAGAGACAGGATGAGGATCGTTTCGCATGATTGAACAAGATGGATTGCACGCAGGTTCTCCG
GCCGCTTGGGTGGAGAGGCTATTCGGCTATGACTGGGCACAACAGACAATCGGCTGCTCTGATGCCGCCG
TGTTCCGGCTGTCAGCGCAGGGGCGCCCGGTTCTTTTTGTCAAGACCGACCTGTCCGGTGCCCTGAATGA
ACTGCAAGACGAGGCAGCGCGGCTATCGTGGCTGGCCACGACGGGCGTTCCTTGCGCAGCTGTGCTCGAC
GTTGTCACTGAAGCGGGAAGGGACTGGCTGCTATTGGGCGAAGTGCCGGGGCAGGATCTCCTGTCATCTC
ACCTTGCTCCTGCCGAGAAAGTATCCATCATGGCTGATGCAATGCGGCGGCTGCATACGCTTGATCCGGC
TACCTGCCCATTCGACCACCAAGCGAAACATCGCATCGAGCGAGCACGTACTCGGATGGAAGCCGGTCTT
GTCGATCAGGATGATCTGGACGAAGAGCATCAGGGGCTCGCGCCAGCCGAACTGTTCGCCAGGCTCAAGG
CGAGCATGCCCGACGGCGAGGATCTCGTCGTGACCCATGGCGATGCCTGCTTGCCGAATATCATGGTGGA
AAATGGCCGCTTTTCTGGATTCATCGACTGTGGCCGGCTGGGTGTGGCGGACCGCTATCAGGACATAGCG
TTGGCTACCCGTGATATTGCTGAAGAGCTTGGCGGCGAATGGGCTGACCGCTTCCTCGTGCTTTACGGTA
TCGCCGCTCCCGATTCGCAGCGCATCGCCTTCTATCGCCTTCTTGACGAGTTCTTCTGAGCGGGACTCTG
GGGTTCGAAATGACCGACCAAGCGACGCCCAACCTGCCATCACGAGATTTCGATTCCACCGCCGCCTTCT
ATGAAAGGTTGGGCTTCGGAATCGTTTTCCGGGACGCCGGCTGGATGATCCTCCAGCGCGGGGATCTCAT
GCTGGAGTTCTTCGCCCACCCTAGGGGGAGGCTAACTGAAACACGGAAGGAGACAATACCGGAAGGAACC
CGCGCTATGACGGCAATAAAAAGACAGAATAAAACGCACGGTGTTGGGTCGTTTGTTCATAAACGCGGGG
TTCGGTCCCAGGGCTGGCACTCTGTCGATACCCCACCGAGACCCCATTGGGGCCAATACGCCCGCGTTTC
TTCCTTTTCCCCACCCCACCCCCCAAGTTCGGGTGAAGGCCCAGGGCTCGCAGCCAACGTCGGGGCGGCA
GGCCCTGCCATAGCCTCAGGTTACTCATATATACTTTAGATTGATTTAAAACTTCATTTTTAATTTAAAA
GGATCTAGGTGAAGATCCTTTTTGATAATCTCATGACCAAAATCCCTTAACGTGAGTTTTCGTTCCACTG
AGCGTCAGACCCCGTAGAAAAGATCAAAGGATCTTCTTGAGATCCTTTTTTTCTGCGCGTAATCTGCTGC
TTGCAAACAAAAAAACCACCGCTACCAGCGGTGGTTTGTTTGCCGGATCAAGAGCTACCAACTCTTTTTC
CGAAGGTAACTGGCTTCAGCAGAGCGCAGATACCAAATACTGTCCTTCTAGTGTAGCCGTAGTTAGGCCA
CCACTTCAAGAACTCTGTAGCACCGCCTACATACCTCGCTCTGCTAATCCTGTTACCAGTGGCTGCTGCC
AGTGGCGATAAGTCGTGTCTTACCGGGTTGGACTCAAGACGATAGTTACCGGATAAGGCGCAGCGGTCGG
GCTGAACGGGGGGTTCGTGCACACAGCCCAGCTTGGAGCGAACGACCTACACCGAACTGAGATACCTACA
GCGTGAGCTATGAGAAAGCGCCACGCTTCCCGAAGGGAGAAAGGCGGACAGGTATCCGGTAAGCGGCAGG
GTCGGAACAGGAGAGCGCACGAGGGAGCTTCCAGGGGGAAACGCCTGGTATCTTTATAGTCCTGTCGGGT
TTCGCCACCTCTGACTTGAGCGTCGATTTTTGTGATGCTCGTCAGGGGGGCGGAGCCTATGGAAAAACGC
CAGCAACGCGGCCTTTTTACGGTTCCTGGCCTTTTGCTGGCCTTTTGCTCACATGTTCTTTCCTGCGTTA
TCCCCTGATTCTGTGGATAACCGTATTACCGCCATGCAT
