>Addgene plasmid #65672 | pYNL-N1_3xNLS | addgene partial sequence | sequence record 115518 | CMV-F 5'-CGCAAATGGGCGGTAGGCGTG-3'
CTATATAAGCAGAGCTGGTTTAGTGAACCGTCAGATCCGCTAGCCACCATGCTGGTACCAAAAAAGAAGA
GAAAGGTTGTACCAAAAAAGAAGAGAAAGGTTGTACCAAAAAAGAAGAGAAAGGTTTTCGAAGGGCCGGA
TCCACCGGTCGCCACCATGGTGAGCAAGGGCGAGGAGCTGTTCACCGGGGTGGTGCCCATCCTGGTCGAG
CTGGACGGCGACGTAAACGGCCACAAGTTCAGCGTGTCCGGCGAGGGCGAGGGCGATGCCACCTACGGCA
AGCTGACCCTGAAGCTGATCTGCACCACCGGCAAGCTGCCCGTGCCCTGGCCCACCCTCGTGACCACCCT
GGGCTACGGCCTGCAGTGCTTCGCCCGCTACCCCGACCACATGAAGCAGCACGACTTCTTCAAGTCCGCC
ATGCCCGAAGGCTACGTCCAGGAGCGCACCATCTTCTTCAAGGACGACGGCAACTACAAGACCCGCGCCG
AGGTGAAGTTCGAGGGCGACACCCTGGTGAACCGCATCGAGCTGAAGGGCATCGACTTCAAGGAGGACGG
CAACATCCTGGGGCACAAGCTGGAGTACAACTACAACAGCCACAACGTCTATATCACCGCCGACAAGCAG
AAGAACGGCATCAAGGCCAACTTCAAGATCCGCCACAACATCGAGGACGGCGGCGTGCAGCTCGCCGACC
ACTACCAGCAGAACACCCCCATCGGCGACGGCCCCGTGCTGCTGCCCGACAACCACTACCTGAGCTACCA
GTCCAAGCTGAGCAAAGACCCCAACGAGAAGCGCGATCACATGGTCCTGCTGGAGTTCGTGACCGCCGCC
GGGGGTACCAAGGTGTACGACCCCGAGCAGAGGAAGAGGATGATCACCGGCCCCCAGTGGTGGGCCAGGT
GCAAGCAGATGAACGTGCTGGACAGCTTCATCAACTACTACGACAGCGAGAAGCACGCCGAGAACGCCGT
GATCTTCCTGCACGGCAACGCCACTAGCAGCTACCTGTGGAGGCACGTGGTGCCCCACATCGAGCCCGTG
GCCAGGTGCATCATCCCCGATCTGATCG
