>Addgene plasmid #65672 | pYNL-N1_3xNLS | addgene partial sequence | sequence record 115519 | SV40pA-R 5'-GAAATTTGTGATGCTATTGC-3'
TTATAAGCTGCAATAAACAAGTTAACAACAACAATTGCATTCATTTTATGTTTCAGGTTCAGGGGGAGGT
GTGGGAGGTTTTTTAAAGCAAGTAAAACCTCTACAAATGTGGTATGGCTGATTATGATCTAGAGTCGCGG
CCGCCTACTGCTCGTTCTTCAGCACTCTCTCCACGAAGCTCTTGATGTACTTGCCCATCTCGTCGGGGGC
GTCCTCCTGGAGGAAGTGCAGGCCCTTCACCTTCACGAACTCGGTGTTGGGGAACTTCTTGGCGCCCTCC
ACGATGGCGTTGCTGAAGAAGCCGGGGTCGCCCTCGATGAACAGCTTGGGCAGGTCGTCGCTGGCTCTCA
GGTAGGCGTTGTAGTTTCTCACGATCTGCACCACGTCGGGCTTGCCGCCCTTCACCAGGGGGATCTCTCT
GGGCCAGCTCAGGGTGGGTCTTCTCACCTCGCCCTTCTCCTTGAAGGGCTCCAGGTAGGCGGCGAACTCC
TCGGGCTCCAGCTTTCTCATGATCTTGCTGGGCAGCACGGTCTCCACGAAGAAGTTGTTCTCCAGCACCA
TCTTCTCGCCCTCCTCGCTCTTGATCAGGGCGATGTCCTCCTCGATGTCTGGCCACTCGTCCCAGCTCTC
GATCACGTCCACCACGCTCTCCATGTGCACGATGGCCTTGATCCTGTCCTGGTGCTCGTAGGCGTAGTGG
AAGGCCAGGGCGGCGCCCCAGTCGTGGCCCACGAAGATGATCTTCTTGGGCAGGTTCAGAAGCTCGAACC
AGGCGGTCAGGTACTTGTAGTGGTCCAGCAGCCTGTAGCTGCCGTTGCCGCTCTTGCCGCTCTTGCCCAT
GCCGATCAGATCGGGGATGATGCACCTGGCCACGGGCTCGATGTGGGGCACCACGTGCCTCCACAGGTAG
CTGCTAGTGGCGTTGCCGTGCAGGAAGATCACGGCGTTCTCGGCGTGCTTCTCGCTGTCGTAGTAGTTGA
TGAAGCTGTCCAGCACGTT
